Addgene plasmid #187969: RFP-FKBP-U2AF35
Purpose: expresses U2AF35 with N-terminal tags RFP and FKBP
Depositing lab: Markus Wahl. Depositing organization: Freie Universitaet Berlin. Publication: Recruitment of a splicing factor to the nuclear lamina for its inactivation. Vester K, Preussner M, Holton N, Feng S, Schultz C, Heyd F, Wahl MC. Commun Biol. 2022 Jul 22;5(1):736. doi: 10.1038/s42003-022-03689-y. PubMed 35869234.
Backbone
  Vector backbone: pRFP-FKBP
  Backbone size w/o insert (bp): 5010
  Total vector size (bp): 5730
  Vector type: Mammalian Expression ; CMV Promoter
  Selectable markers: Neomycin (select with G418)
Growth in bacteria
  Bacterial resistance: Kanamycin, 50 μg/mL
  Growth temperature: 37°C
  Growth strain: Pir1
  Copy number: High Copy
Gene/Insert
  Gene/Insert name: U2AF35
  Species: M. musculus (mouse)
  Insert size (bp): 720
  GenBank ID: NM_024187
  Entrez Gene: U2af1 (a.k.a. 2010107D16Rik)
  Promoter: CMV
  Tag / fusion protein: mRFP-FKBP (N terminal on backbone)
  Cloning method: Ligation Independent Cloning
  Sequencing primers: 5′ CMV-for (Microsynth); 3′ FastBac-rev (Microsynth)
Resource information
  A portion of this plasmid was derived from a plasmid made by: Prof. Heyd, FU Berlin
Terms and licenses: Academic/Nonprofit Terms; Industry Terms: Not Available to Industry
How to cite: RFP-FKBP-U2AF35 was a gift from Markus Wahl (Addgene plasmid # 187969 ; http://n2t.net/addgene:187969 ; RRID:Addgene_187969)
