[The description below was written by a language model from this plasmid's Addgene catalogue record and pLannotate feature annotations shown in this document.]
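Description:
RFP-FKBP-U2AF35 is a 5.7 kb mammalian expression plasmid built on the pRFP-FKBP backbone, which has the layout of a classic fluorescent-protein fusion vector. It replicates in bacteria from a high-copy ColE1/pUC-type origin and also carries an f1 phage origin. A single Tn5 aminoglycoside phosphotransferase gene (NeoR/KanR) serves both hosts. A bacterial bla-type promoter placed directly upstream of the SV40 enhancer/early promoter gives kanamycin resistance in E. coli, while the SV40 promoter drives G418 resistance in mammalian cells. This cassette ends with an HSV TK polyadenylation signal. The short ble, bGH poly(A) and SV40 large T antigen fragments flagged by the annotation appear to be backbone remnants rather than functional elements.

The payload is one open reading frame driven by the human CMV immediate-early enhancer and promoter and terminated by the SV40 poly(A) signal. It encodes the monomeric red fluorescent protein mRFP1, followed after a short multiple-cloning-site remnant by human FKBP12 (FKBP1A). Mouse U2AF35 (U2af1) sits at the C-terminal end and was inserted by ligation-independent cloning. U2AF35 is the small subunit of the U2 auxiliary factor involved in 3' splice site selection. The automated annotation matches only about 576 nt of the stated 720 bp insert to U2af1, so the feature table labels it a fragment, while the catalogue entry describes it simply as U2AF35.

FKBP is a standard handle for chemically induced dimerisation, and mRFP1 lets the fusion's location be followed by microscopy. The associated publication concerns recruitment of a splicing factor to the nuclear lamina for its inactivation. This suggests the construct is used to relocalise U2AF35 on demand, although the record does not name the dimeriser or the anchoring partner.
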