Features (pLannotate 1.2.2; 16 found; start..end, strand, type, name):
     61..364     +  enhancer       CMV enhancer: human cytomegalovirus immediate early enhancer
    365..568     +  promoter       CMV promoter: human cytomegalovirus (CMV) immediate early promoter
    613..1287    +  CDS            mRFP1: mRFP1 is a basic (constitutively fluorescent) red fluorescent protein published in 2002, derived from Discosoma sp.. It is reported to be a somewhat slowly-maturing monomer with low acid sensitivity.
   1288..1305    +  misc_feature   MCS (fragment): multiple cloning site
   1345..1668    +  CDS            FKBP1A: FKB1A_HUMAN - Also known as FKBP1, FKBP12. Experimental evidence at protein level: Swiss-Prot protein existence level 1. Keeps in an inactive conformation TGFBR1, the TGF-beta type I serine/threonine kinase receptor, preventing TGF-beta receptor activation in absence of ligand. Recruits SMAD7 to ACVR1B which prevents the association of SMAD2 and SMAD3 with the activin receptor complex, thereby blocking the activin signal. May modulate the RYR1 calcium channel activity. PPIases accelerate the folding of proteins. It catalyzes the cis-trans isomerization of proline imidic peptide bonds in oligop
   1687..2262    +  CDS            U2af1 (fragment): U2AF1_MOUSE - Experimental evidence at protein level: Swiss-Prot protein existence level 1. Plays a critical role in both constitutive and enhancer- dependent splicing by mediating protein-protein interactions and protein-RNA interactions required for accurate 3'-splice site selection. Recruits U2 snRNP to the branch point. Directly mediates interactions between U2AF2 and proteins bound to the enhancers and thus may function as a bridge between U2AF2 and the enhancer complex to recruit it to the adjacent intron (By similarity). From Mus musculus (Mouse).
   2411..2495    +  CDS            large T antigen (fragment): large T antigen from SV40 (simian virus 40)
   2518..2639    +  polyA_signal   SV40 poly(A) signal: SV40 polyadenylation signal
   2673..3101    -  rep_origin     f1 ori (sequence partly withheld): f1 bacteriophage origin of replication; arrow indicates direction of (+) strand synthesis
   3128..3232    +  promoter       AmpR promoter: bla
   3234..3591    +  promoter       SV40 promoter: SV40 enhancer and early promoter
   3626..4420    +  CDS            NeoR/KanR: aminoglycoside phosphotransferase from Tn5; aph(3')-II (or nptII); confers resistance to neomycin, kanamycin, and G418 (Geneticin®)
   4441..4593    +  CDS            ble (fragment): BLE_KLEPN - Experimental evidence at protein level: Swiss-Prot protein existence level 1. Binding protein with a strong affinity to the bleomycin family of antibiotics. Binds to CL990; an antimitotic-antibiotic compound. From Klebsiella pneumoniae.
   4652..4699    +  polyA_signal   HSV TK poly(A) signal: herpes simplex virus thymidine kinase polyadenylation signal (Cole and Stacy, 1985)
   4790..4806    -  polyA_signal   bGH poly(A) signal (fragment): bovine growth hormone polyadenylation signal
   5028..5616    +  rep_origin     ori: high-copy-number ColE1/pMB1/pBR322/pUC origin of replication
>Addgene plasmid #187969 | RFP-FKBP-U2AF35 | addgene full sequence | sequence record 387277 | Addgene NGS Result
TAGTTATTAATAGTAATCAATTACGGGGTCATTAGTTCATAGCCCATATATGGAGTTCCGCGTTACATAA
CTTACGGTAAATGGCCCGCCTGGCTGACCGCCCAACGACCCCCGCCCATTGACGTCAATAATGACGTATG
TTCCCATAGTAACGCCAATAGGGACTTTCCATTGACGTCAATGGGTGGAGTATTTACGGTAAACTGCCCA
CTTGGCAGTACATCAAGTGTATCATATGCCAAGTACGCCCCCTATTGACGTCAATGACGGTAAATGGCCC
GCCTGGCATTATGCCCAGTACATGACCTTATGGGACTTTCCTACTTGGCAGTACATCTACGTATTAGTCA
TCGCTATTACCATGGTGATGCGGTTTTGGCAGTACATCAATGGGCGTGGATAGCGGTTTGACTCACGGGG
ATTTCCAAGTCTCCACCCCATTGACGTCAATGGGAGTTTGTTTTGGCACCAAAATCAACGGGACTTTCCA
AAATGTCGTAACAACTCCGCCCCATTGACGCAAATGGGCGGTAGGCGTGTACGGTGGGAGGTCTATATAA
GCAGAGCTGGTTTAGTGAACCGTCAGATCCGCTAGCGCTACCGGTCGCCACCATGGCCTCCTCCGAGGAC
GTCATCAAGGAGTTCATGCGCTTCAAGGTGCGCATGGAGGGCTCCGTGAACGGCCACGAGTTCGAGATCG
AGGGCGAGGGCGAGGGCCGCCCCTACGAGGGCACCCAGACCGCCAAGCTGAAGGTGACCAAGGGCGGCCC
CCTGCCCTTCGCCTGGGACATCCTGTCCCCTCAGTTCCAGTACGGCTCCAAGGCCTACGTGAAGCACCCC
GCCGACATCCCCGACTACTTGAAGCTGTCCTTCCCCGAGGGCTTCAAGTGGGAGCGCGTGATGAACTTCG
AGGACGGCGGCGTGGTGACCGTGACCCAGGACTCCTCCCTGCAGGACGGCGAGTTCATCTACAAGGTGAA
GCTGCGCGGCACCAACTTCCCCTCCGACGGCCCCGTAATGCAGAAGAAGACCATGGGCTGGGAGGCCTCC
ACCGAGCGGATGTACCCCGAGGACGGCGCCCTGAAGGGCGAGATCAAGATGAGGCTGAAGCTGAAGGACG
GCGGCCACTACGACGCCGAGGTCAAGACCACCTACATGGCCAAGAAGCCCGTGCAGCTGCCCGGCGCCTA
CAAGACCGACATCAAGCTGGACATCACCTCCCACAACGAGGACTACACCATCGTGGAACAGTACGAGCGC
GCCGAGGGCCGCCACTCCACCGGCGCCTCCGGACTCAGATCTCGAAGCGCGGCCGCGGGAGCAGGAGGAG
CAGCTCGAGCGGCGATGGGAGTGCAGGTGGAAACCATCTCCCCAGGAGACGGGCGCACCTTCCCCAAGCG
CGGCCAGACCTGCGTGGTGCACTACACCGGGATGCTTGAAGATGGAAAGAAATTTGATTCCTCCCGGGAC
AGAAACAAGCCCTTTAAGTTTATGCTAGGCAAGCAGGAGGTGATCCGAGGCTGGGAAGAAGGGGTTGCCC
AGATGAGTGTGGGTCAGAGAGCCAAACTGACTATATCTCCAGATTATGCCTATGGTGCCACTGGGCACCC
AGGCATCATCCCACCACATGCCACTCTCGTCTTCGATGTGGAGCTTCTAAAACTGGAAGGATCCACCGGA
TCTAGAATGGCGGAATACTTGGCCTCCATCTTCGGCACCGAAAAAGACAAAGTCAACTGTTCATTTTATT
TCAAAATCGGAGCATGTCGTCATGGAGACAGATGTTCTCGGTTGCACAATAAACCAACCTTTAGCCAGAC
CATTGCCCTCTTGAACATTTACCGTAACCCTCAAAACTCTTCCCAGTCTGCTGACGGTTTGCGCTGTGCT
GTGAGCGACGTGGAGATGCAGGAGCACTATGATGAGTTCTTTGAGGAAGTCTTCACTGAGATGGAAGAGA
AGTACGGGGAAGTCGAGGAGATGAACGTCTGCGACAACCTAGGGGACCACCTGGTGGGGAACGTGTATGT
CAAGTTTCGACGTGAGGAGGATGCAGAGAAAGCCGTGATCGACTTGAATAACCGTTGGTTTAATGGACAG
CCGATCCATGCAGAGCTGTCCCCAGTAACTGACTTCAGGGAAGCCTGCTGCCGCCAGTATGAAATGGGAG
AGTGCACAAGAGGGGGCTTCTGCAACTTCATGCATTTGAAGCCCATCTCAAGAGAGCTACGACGGGAGCT
GTATGGGCGCCGGCGCAAGAAGCATAGATCCAGGTCCCGATCCAGGGAACGGCGTTCCCGATCCAGAGAC
CGTGGACGCGGTGGTGGAGGTGGAGGTGGAGGTGGCGGAGGACGGGAGCGTGACAGGAGGCGGTCAAGAG
ACCGGGAGAGATCTGGACGATTCGGATAACTGATCATAATCAGCCATACCACATTTGTAGAGGTTTTACT
TGCTTTAAAAAACCTCCCACACCTCCCCCTGAACCTGAAACATAAAATGAATGCAATTGTTGTTGTTAAC
TTGTTTATTGCAGCTTATAATGGTTACAAATAAAGCAATAGCATCACAAATTTCACAAATAAAGCATTTT
TTTCACTGCATTCTAGTTGTGGTTTGTCCAAACTCATCAATGTATCTTAACGCGTAAATTGTAAGCGTTA
ATATTTTGTTAAAATTCGCGTTAAATTTTTGTTAAATCAGCTCATTTTTTAACCAATAGGCCGAAATCGG
CAAAATCCCTTATAAATCAAAAGAATAGACCGAGATAGGGT
[37 nt withheld, positions 2772-2808]
AAAGAACGTGGACTCCAACGTCAAAGG
[49 nt withheld, positions 2836-2884]
T
[91 nt withheld, positions 2886-2976]
G
[124 nt withheld, positions 2978-3101]
CAGGTGGCACTTTTCGGGGAAATGTGCGCGGAACCCCTATTTGTTTATTTTTCTAAATACATTCAAATAT
GTATCCGCTCATGAGACAATAACCCTGATAAATGCTTCAATAATATTGAAAAAGGAAGAGTCCTGAGGCG
GAAAGAACCAGCTGTGGAATGTGTGTCAGTTAGGGTGTGGAAAGTCCCCAGGCTCCCCAGCAGGCAGAAG
TATGCAAAGCATGCATCTCAATTAGTCAGCAACCAGGTGTGGAAAGTCCCCAGGCTCCCCAGCAGGCAGA
AGTATGCAAAGCATGCATCTCAATTAGTCAGCAACCATAGTCCCGCCCCTAACTCCGCCCATCCCGCCCC
TAACTCCGCCCAGTTCCGCCCATTCTCCGCCCCATGGCTGACTAATTTTTTTTATTTATGCAGAGGCCGA
GGCCGCCTCGGCCTCTGAGCTATTCCAGAAGTAGTGAGGAGGCTTTTTTGGAGGCCTAGGCTTTTGCAAA
GATCGATCAAGAGACAGGATGAGGATCGTTTCGCATGATTGAACAAGATGGATTGCACGCAGGTTCTCCG
GCCGCTTGGGTGGAGAGGCTATTCGGCTATGACTGGGCACAACAGACAATCGGCTGCTCTGATGCCGCCG
TGTTCCGGCTGTCAGCGCAGGGGCGCCCGGTTCTTTTTGTCAAGACCGACCTGTCCGGTGCCCTGAATGA
ACTGCAAGACGAGGCAGCGCGGCTATCGTGGCTGGCCACGACGGGCGTTCCTTGCGCAGCTGTGCTCGAC
GTTGTCACTGAAGCGGGAAGGGACTGGCTGCTATTGGGCGAAGTGCCGGGGCAGGATCTCCTGTCATCTC
ACCTTGCTCCTGCCGAGAAAGTATCCATCATGGCTGATGCAATGCGGCGGCTGCATACGCTTGATCCGGC
TACCTGCCCATTCGACCACCAAGCGAAACATCGCATCGAGCGAGCACGTACTCGGATGGAAGCCGGTCTT
GTCGATCAGGATGATCTGGACGAAGAGCATCAGGGGCTCGCGCCAGCCGAACTGTTCGCCAGGCTCAAGG
CGAGCATGCCCGACGGCGAGGATCTCGTCGTGACCCATGGCGATGCCTGCTTGCCGAATATCATGGTGGA
AAATGGCCGCTTTTCTGGATTCATCGACTGTGGCCGGCTGGGTGTGGCGGACCGCTATCAGGACATAGCG
TTGGCTACCCGTGATATTGCTGAAGAGCTTGGCGGCGAATGGGCTGACCGCTTCCTCGTGCTTTACGGTA
TCGCCGCTCCCGATTCGCAGCGCATCGCCTTCTATCGCCTTCTTGACGAGTTCTTCTGAGCGGGACTCTG
GGGTTCGAAATGACCGACCAAGCGACGCCCAACCTGCCATCACGAGATTTCGATTCCACCGCCGCCTTCT
ATGAAAGGTTGGGCTTCGGAATCGTTTTCCGGGACGCCGGCTGGATGATCCTCCAGCGCGGGGATCTCAT
GCTGGAGTTCTTCGCCCACCCTAGGGGGAGGCTAACTGAAACACGGAAGGAGACAATACCGGAAGGAACC
CGCGCTATGACGGCAATAAAAAGACAGAATAAAACGCACGGTGTTGGGTCGTTTGTTCATAAACGCGGGG
TTCGGTCCCAGGGCTGGCACTCTGTCGATACCCCACCGAGACCCCATTGGGGCCAATACGCCCGCGTTTC
TTCCTTTTCCCCACCCCACCCCCCAAGTTCGGGTGAAGGCCCAGGGCTCGCAGCCAACGTCGGGGCGGCA
GGCCCTGCCATAGCCTCAGGTTACTCATATATACTTTAGATTGATTTAAAACTTCATTTTTAATTTAAAA
GGATCTAGGTGAAGATCCTTTTTGATAATCTCATGACCAAAATCCCTTAACGTGAGTTTTCGTTCCACTG
AGCGTCAGACCCCGTAGAAAAGATCAAAGGATCTTCTTGAGATCCTTTTTTTCTGCGCGTAATCTGCTGC
TTGCAAACAAAAAAACCACCGCTACCAGCGGTGGTTTGTTTGCCGGATCAAGAGCTACCAACTCTTTTTC
CGAAGGTAACTGGCTTCAGCAGAGCGCAGATACCAAATACTGTTCTTCTAGTGTAGCCGTAGTTAGGCCA
CCACTTCAAGAACTCTGTAGCACCGCCTACATACCTCGCTCTGCTAATCCTGTTACCAGTGGCTGCTGCC
AGTGGCGATAAGTCGTGTCTTACCGGGTTGGACTCAAGACGATAGTTACCGGATAAGGCGCAGCGGTCGG
GCTGAACGGGGGGTTCGTGCACACAGCCCAGCTTGGAGCGAACGACCTACACCGAACTGAGATACCTACA
GCGTGAGCTATGAGAAAGCGCCACGCTTCCCGAAGGGAGAAAGGCGGACAGGTATCCGGTAAGCGGCAGG
GTCGGAACAGGAGAGCGCACGAGGGAGCTTCCAGGGGGAAACGCCTGGTATCTTTATAGTCCTGTCGGGT
TTCGCCACCTCTGACTTGAGCGTCGATTTTTGTGATGCTCGTCAGGGGGGCGGAGCCTATGGAAAAACGC
CAGCAACGCGGCCTTTTTACGGTTCCTGGCCTTTTGCTGGCCTTTTGCTCACATGTTCTTTCCTGCGTTA
TCCCCTGATTCTGTGGATAACCGTATTACCGCCATGCAT
